Addgene plasmid #99138: pCAGG>nls-hCas9-nls
Purpose: Expresses Cas9 via the chicken beta actin promoter for electroporation in chicken embryos
Depositing lab: Marianne Bronner. Publication: Optimization of CRISPR/Cas9 genome editing for loss-of-function in the early chick embryo. Gandhi S, Piacentino ML, Vieceli FM, Bronner ME. Dev Biol. 2017 Dec 1;432(1):86-97. doi: 10.1016/j.ydbio.2017.08.036. PubMed 29150011.
Backbone
  Vector backbone: pCI
  Total vector size (bp): 9036
  Vector type: CRISPR
Growth in bacteria
  Bacterial resistance: Ampicillin, 100 μg/mL
  Growth temperature: 37°C
  Growth strain: DH5alpha
  Copy number: High Copy
Gene/Insert
  Gene/Insert name: humanized Cas9 (alt name: hCas9)
  Insert size (bp): 4166
  Promoter: Chicken beta actin (CAG)
  Cloning method: Restriction Enzyme; 5′ cloning site AscI (not destroyed); 3′ cloning site NotI (not destroyed)
  Sequencing primers: 5′ CTCGAGAGTTCGAAGCCTTA; 3′ gccaccaccttctgataggc
Terms and licenses: Academic/Nonprofit Terms; Industry Terms: Not Available to Industry
How to cite: pCAGG>nls-hCas9-nls was a gift from Marianne Bronner (Addgene plasmid # 99138 ; http://n2t.net/addgene:99138 ; RRID:Addgene_99138)
