[The description below was written by a language model from this plasmid's Addgene catalogue record and pLannotate feature annotations shown in this document.]
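Description:
pCAGG>nls-hCas9-nls is a roughly 9 kb CRISPR expression plasmid built on a pCI backbone and designed to deliver Cas9 to chicken embryos by electroporation. It is propagated in E. coli as a high-copy plasmid through a ColE1/pUC-type origin and selected with ampicillin through a β-lactamase gene driven by its own bla promoter. The backbone also carries remnants of a lac promoter/operator region, short lacI fragments, an SV40 origin with a fragment of the SV40 promoter, and an SV40 polyadenylation signal. None of these is linked to a mammalian or avian selection marker in the annotated features.

The payload is a humanized (codon-optimized) Streptococcus pyogenes Cas9 coding sequence of about 4.1 kb, cloned between AscI and NotI sites that remain intact. As the name indicates, the protein is flanked by nuclear localization signals at both ends to direct the nuclease to the nucleus, although the feature table does not annotate the NLS sequences separately. Expression is driven by the composite CAG promoter, which consists of the human cytomegalovirus immediate-early enhancer, the chicken β-actin promoter and a chimeric chicken β-actin/rabbit β-globin intron. This arrangement gives strong, ubiquitous transcription in vertebrate cells. The transcript is terminated by a rabbit β-globin poly(A) signal, and the short upstream hit annotated as an HBB fragment probably reflects globin-derived sequence in this 3′ region.

The plasmid encodes no guide RNA, so it has to be paired with a separate guide RNA source. The record ties it to optimized CRISPR/Cas9 loss-of-function experiments in the early chick embryo.
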