Features (pLannotate 1.2.2; 17 found; start..end, strand, type, name):
      5..384     +  enhancer       CMV enhancer: human cytomegalovirus immediate early enhancer
    386..661     +  promoter       chicken β-actin promoter: No description available
    662..1678    +  intron         chimeric intron: chimera between introns from chicken β-actin and rabbit β-globin
   1805..5905    +  CDS            cas9: CAS9_STRP1 - Also known as csn1 From Streptococcus pyogenes serotype M1.
   5949..6026    +  CDS            HBB (fragment): HBB_PONPY - Experimental evidence at transcript level: Swiss-Prot protein existence level 2. Involved in oxygen transport from the lung to the various peripheral tissues. From Pongo pygmaeus (Bornean orangutan).
   6097..6152    +  polyA_signal   β-globin poly(A) signal: rabbit β-globin polyadenylation signal (Gil and Proudfoot, 1987)
   6567..6583    -  protein_bind   lac operator: The lac repressor binds to the lac operator to inhibit transcription in E. coli. This inhibition can be relieved by adding lactose or isopropyl-β-D-thiogalactopyranoside (IPTG). lac repressor encoded by lacI
   6591..6621    -  promoter       lac promoter: promoter for the E. coli lac operon
   6636..6657    -  protein_bind   CAP binding site: CAP binding activates transcription in the presence of cAMP. E. coli catabolite activator protein
   6670..6709    -  CDS            lacI (fragment): lac repressor; lacI; The lac repressor binds to the lac operator to inhibit transcription in E. coli. This inhibition can be relieved by adding lactose or isopropyl-β-D-thiogalactopyranoside (IPTG).
   6716..6738    +  promoter       SV40 promoter (fragment): SV40 enhancer and early promoter
   6762..6897    +  rep_origin     SV40 ori: SV40 origin of replication
   6917..7051    +  polyA_signal   SV40 poly(A) signal: SV40 polyadenylation signal
   7053..7107    -  CDS            lacI (fragment): lac repressor; lacI; The lac repressor binds to the lac operator to inhibit transcription in E. coli. This inhibition can be relieved by adding lactose or isopropyl-β-D-thiogalactopyranoside (IPTG).
   7290..7878    -  rep_origin     ori: high-copy-number ColE1/pMB1/pBR322/pUC origin of replication
   8049..8909    -  CDS            AmpR: β-lactamase; bla; confers resistance to ampicillin, carbenicillin, and related antibiotics
   8910..9014    -  promoter       AmpR promoter: bla
>Addgene plasmid #99138 | pCAGG>nls-hCas9-nls | addgene full sequence | sequence record 211939 | Addgene NGS Result
GGTCGACATTGATTATTGACTAGTTATTAATAGTAATCAATTACGGGGTCATTAGTTCATAGCCCATATA
TGGAGTTCCGCGTTACATAACTTACGGTAAATGGCCCGCCTGGCTGACCGCCCAACGACCCCCGCCCATT
GACGTCAATAATGACGTATGTTCCCATAGTAACGCCAATAGGGACTTTCCATTGACGTCAATGGGTGGAG
TATTTACGGTAAACTGCCCACTTGGCAGTACATCAAGTGTATCATATGCCAAGTACGCCCCCTATTGACG
TCAATGACGGTAAATGGCCCGCCTGGCATTATGCCCAGTACATGACCTTATGGGACTTTCCTACTTGGCA
GTACATCTACGTATTAGTCATCGCTATTACCATGGTCGAGGTGAGCCCCACGTTCTGCTTCACTCTCCCC
ATCTCCCCCCCCTCCCCACCCCCAATTTTGTATTTATTTATTTTTTAATTATTTTGTGCAGCGATGGGGG
CGGGGGGGGGGGGGGCGCGCGCCAGGCGGGGCGGGGCGGGGCGGGGGGGGGGGGGGGGGGAGGCGGAGAG
GTGCGGCGGCAGCCAATCAGAGCGGCGCGCTCCGAAAGTTTCCTTTTATGGCGAGGCGGCGGCGGCGGCG
GCCCTATAAAAAGCGAAGCGCGCGGCGGGCGGGAGTCGCTGCGCGCTGCCTTCGCCCCGTGCCCCGCTCC
GCCGCCGCCTCGCGCCGCCCGCCCCGGCTCTGACTGACCGCGTTACTCCCACAGGTGAGCGGGCGGGACG
GCCCTTCTCCTCCGGGCTGTAATTAGCGCTTGGTTTAATGACGGCTTGTTTCTTTTCTGTGGCTGCGTGA
AAGCCTTGAGGGGCTCCGGGAGGGCCCTTTGTGCGGGGGGAGCGGCTCGGGGGGTGCGTGCGTGTGTGTG
TGCGTGGGGAGCGCCGCGTGCGGCTCCGCGCTGCCCGGCGGCTGTGAGCGCTGCGGGCGCGGCGCGGGGC
TTTGTGCGCTCCGCAGTGTGCGCGAGGGGAGCGCGGCCGGGGGCGGTGCCCCGCGGTGCGGGGGGGGCTG
CGAGGGGAACAAAGGCTGCGTGCGGGGTGTGTGCGTGGGGGGGTGAGCAGGGGGTGTGGGCGCGTCGGTC
GGGCTGCAACCCCCCCTGCACCCCCCTCCCCGAGTTGCTGAGCACGGCCCGGCTTCGGGTGCGGGGCTCC
GTACGGGGCGTGGCGCGGGGCTCGCCGTGCCGGGCGGGGGGTGGCGGCAGGTGGGGGTGCCGGGCGGGGC
GGGGCCGCCTCGGGCCGGGGAGGGCTCGGGGGAGGGGCGCGGCGGCCCCCGGAGCGCCGGCGGCTGTCGA
GGCGCGGCGAGCCGCAGCCATTGCCTTTTATGGTAATCGTGCGAGAGGGCGCAGGGACTTCCTTTGTCCC
AAATCTGTGCGGAGCCGAAATCTGGGAGGCGCCGCCGCACCCCCTCTAGCGGGCGCGGGGCGAAGCGGTG
CGGCGCCGGCAGGAAGGAAATGGGCGGGGAGGGCCTTCGTGCGTCGCCGCGCCGCCGTCCCCTTCTCCCT
CTCCAGCCTCGGGGCTGTCCGCGGGGGGACGGCTGCCTTCGGGGGGGACGGGGCAGGGCGGGGTTCGGCT
TCTGGCGTGTGACCGGCGGCTCTAGAGCCTCTGCTAACCATGTTCATGCCTTCTTCTTTTTCCTACAGCT
CCTGGGCAACGTGCTGGTTATTGTGCTGTCTCATCATTTTGGCAAAGAATTGCTCGAGAGTTCGAAGCCT
TAAGTACGCGTAGGCGCGCCAACCATGGCTAGCCCCAAAAAGAAGAGGAAAGTGGACAAGAAGTATTCTA
TCGGACTGGACATCGGGACTAATAGCGTCGGGTGGGCCGTGATCACTGACGAGTACAAGGTGCCCTCTAA
GAAGTTCAAGGTGCTCGGGAACACCGACCGGCATTCCATCAAGAAAAATCTGATCGGAGCTCTCCTCTTT
GATTCAGGGGAGACCGCTGAAGCAACCCGCCTCAAGCGGACTGCTAGACGGCGGTACACCAGGAGGAAGA
ACCGGATTTGTTACCTTCAAGAGATATTCTCCAACGAAATGGCAAAGGTCGACGACAGCTTCTTCCATAG
GCTGGAAGAATCATTCCTCGTGGAAGAGGATAAGAAGCATGAACGGCATCCCATCTTCGGTAATATCGTC
GACGAGGTGGCCTATCACGAGAAATACCCAACCATCTACCATCTTCGCAAAAAGCTGGTGGACTCAACCG
ACAAGGCAGACCTCCGGCTTATCTACCTGGCCCTGGCCCACATGATCAAGTTCAGAGGCCACTTCCTGAT
CGAGGGCGACCTCAATCCTGACAATAGCGATGTGGATAAACTGTTCATCCAGCTGGTGCAGACTTACAAC
CAGCTCTTTGAAGAGAACCCCATCAATGCAAGCGGAGTCGATGCCAAGGCCATTCTGTCAGCCCGGCTGT
CAAAGAGCCGCAGACTTGAGAATCTTATCGCTCAGCTGCCGGGTGAAAAGAAAAATGGACTGTTCGGGAA
CCTGATTGCTCTTTCACTTGGGCTGACTCCCAATTTCAAGTCTAATTTCGACCTGGCAGAGGATGCCAAG
CTGCAACTGTCCAAGGACACCTATGATGACGATCTCGACAACCTCCTGGCCCAGATCGGTGACCAATACG
CCGACCTTTTCCTTGCTGCTAAGAATCTTTCTGACGCCATCCTGCTGTCTGACATTCTCCGCGTGAACAC
TGAAATCACCAAGGCCCCTCTTTCAGCTTCAATGATTAAGCGGTATGATGAGCACCACCAGGACCTGACC
CTGCTTAAGGCACTCGTCCGGCAGCAGCTTCCGGAGAAGTACAAGGAAATCTTCTTTGACCAGTCAAAGA
ATGGATACGCCGGCTACATCGACGGAGGTGCCTCCCAAGAGGAATTTTATAAGTTTATCAAACCTATCCT
TGAGAAGATGGACGGCACCGAAGAGCTCCTCGTGAAACTGAATCGGGAGGATCTGCTGCGGAAGCAGCGC
ACTTTCGACAATGGGAGCATTCCCCACCAGATCCATCTTGGGGAGCTTCACGCCATCCTTCGGCGCCAAG
AGGACTTCTACCCCTTTCTTAAGGACAACAGGGAGAAGATTGAGAAAATTCTCACTTTCCGCATCCCCTA
CTACGTGGGACCCCTCGCCAGAGGAAATAGCCGGTTTGCTTGGATGACCAGAAAGTCAGAAGAAACTATC
ACTCCCTGGAACTTCGAAGAGGTGGTGGACAAGGGAGCCAGCGCTCAGTCATTCATCGAACGGATGACTA
ACTTCGATAAGAACCTCCCCAATGAGAAGGTCCTGCCGAAACATTCCCTGCTCTACGAGTACTTTACCGT
GTACAACGAGCTGACCAAGGTGAAATATGTCACCGAAGGGATGAGGAAGCCCGCATTCCTGTCAGGCGAA
CAAAAGAAGGCAATTGTGGACCTTCTGTTCAAGACCAATAGAAAGGTGACCGTGAAGCAGCTGAAGGAGG
ACTATTTCAAGAAAATTGAATGCTTCGACTCTGTGGAGATTAGCGGGGTCGAAGATCGGTTCAACGCAAG
CCTGGGTACCTACCATGATCTGCTTAAGATCATCAAGGACAAGGATTTTCTGGACAATGAGGAGAACGAG
GACATCCTTGAGGACATTGTCCTGACTCTCACTCTGTTCGAGGACCGGGAAATGATCGAGGAGAGGCTTA
AGACCTACGCCCATCTGTTCGACGATAAAGTGATGAAGCAACTTAAACGGAGAAGATATACCGGATGGGG
ACGCCTTAGCCGCAAACTCATCAACGGAATCCGGGACAAACAGAGCGGAAAGACCATTCTTGATTTCCTT
AAGAGCGACGGATTCGCTAATCGCAACTTCATGCAACTTATCCATGATGATTCCCTGACCTTTAAGGAGG
ACATCCAGAAGGCCCAAGTGTCTGGACAAGGTGACTCACTGCACGAGCATATCGCAAATCTGGCTGGTTC
ACCCGCTATTAAGAAGGGTATTCTCCAGACCGTGAAAGTCGTGGACGAGCTGGTCAAGGTGATGGGTCGC
CATAAACCAGAGAACATTGTCATCGAGATGGCCAGGGAAAACCAGACTACCCAGAAGGGACAGAAGAACA
GCAGGGAGCGGATGAAAAGAATTGAGGAAGGGATTAAGGAGCTCGGGTCACAGATCCTTAAAGAGCACCC
GGTGGAAAACACCCAGCTTCAGAATGAGAAGCTCTATCTGTACTACCTTCAAAATGGACGCGATATGTAT
GTGGACCAAGAGCTTGATATCAACAGGCTCTCAGACTACGACGTGGACCACATCGTCCCTCAGAGCTTCC
TCAAAGACGACTCAATTGACAATAAGGTGCTGACTCGCTCAGACAAGAACCGGGGAAAGTCAGATAACGT
GCCCTCAGAGGAAGTCGTGAAAAAGATGAAGAACTATTGGCGCCAGCTTCTGAACGCAAAGCTGATCACT
CAGCGGAAGTTCGACAATCTCACTAAGGCTGAGAGGGGCGGACTGAGCGAACTGGACAAAGCAGGATTCA
TTAAACGGCAACTTGTGGAGACTCGGCAGATTACTAAACATGTCGCCCAAATCCTTGACTCACGCATGAA
TACCAAGTACGACGAAAACGACAAACTTATCCGCGAGGTGAAGGTGATTACCCTGAAGTCCAAGCTGGTC
AGCGATTTCAGAAAGGACTTTCAATTCTACAAAGTGCGGGAGATCAATAACTATCATCATGCTCATGACG
CATATCTGAATGCCGTGGTGGGAACCGCCCTGATCAAGAAGTACCCAAAGCTGGAAAGCGAGTTCGTGTA
CGGAGACTACAAGGTCTACGACGTGCGCAAGATGATTGCCAAATCTGAGCAGGAGATCGGAAAGGCCACC
GCAAAGTACTTCTTCTACAGCAACATCATGAATTTCTTCAAGACCGAAATCACCCTTGCAAACGGTGAGA
TCCGGAAGAGGCCGCTCATCGAGACTAATGGGGAGACTGGCGAAATCGTGTGGGACAAGGGCAGAGATTT
CGCTACCGTGCGCAAAGTGCTTTCTATGCCTCAAGTGAACATCGTGAAGAAAACCGAGGTGCAAACCGGA
GGCTTTTCTAAGGAATCAATCCTCCCCAAGCGCAACTCCGACAAGCTCATTGCAAGGAAGAAGGATTGGG
ACCCTAAGAAGTACGGCGGATTCGATTCACCAACTGTGGCTTATTCTGTCCTGGTCGTGGCTAAGGTGGA
AAAAGGAAAGTCTAAGAAGCTCAAGAGCGTGAAGGAACTGCTGGGTATCACCATTATGGAGCGCAGCTCC
TTCGAGAAGAACCCAATTGACTTTCTCGAAGCCAAAGGTTACAAGGAAGTCAAGAAGGACCTTATCATCA
AGCTCCCAAAGTATAGCCTGTTCGAACTGGAGAATGGGCGGAAGCGGATGCTCGCCTCCGCTGGCGAACT
TCAGAAGGGTAATGAGCTGGCTCTCCCCTCCAAGTACGTGAATTTCCTCTACCTTGCAAGCCATTACGAG
AAGCTGAAGGGGAGCCCCGAGGACAACGAGCAAAAGCAACTGTTTGTGGAGCAGCATAAGCATTATCTGG
ACGAGATCATTGAGCAGATTTCCGAGTTTTCTAAACGCGTCATTCTCGCTGATGCCAACCTCGATAAAGT
CCTTAGCGCATACAATAAGCACAGAGACAAACCAATTCGGGAGCAGGCTGAGAATATCATCCACCTGTTC
ACCCTCACCAATCTTGGTGCCCCTGCCGCATTCAAGTACTTCGACACCACCATCGACCGGAAACGCTATA
CCTCCACCAAAGAAGTGCTGGACGCCACCCTCATCCACCAGAGCATCACCGGACTTTACGAAACTCGGAT
TGACCTCTCACAGCTCGGAGGGGATGAGGGAGCTCCCAAGAAAAAGCGCAAGGTATAATGAGCGGCCGCA
ATTCACTCCTCAGGTGCAGGCTGCCTATCAGAAGGTGGTGGCTGGTGTGGCCAATGCCCTGGCTCACAAA
TACCACTGAGATCTTTTTCCCTCTGCCAAAAATTATGGGGACATCATGAAGCCCCTTGAGCATCTGACTT
CTGGCTAATAAAGGAAATTTATTTTCATTGCAATAGTGTGTTGGAATTTTTTGTGTCTCTCACTCGGAAG
GACATATGGGAGGGCAAATCATTTAAAACATCAGAATGAGTATTTGGTTTAGAGTTTGGCAACATATGCC
CATATGCTGGCTGCCATGAACAAAGGTTGGCTATAAAGAGGTCATCAGTATATGAAACAGCCCCCTGCTG
TCCATTCCTTATTCCATAGAAAAGCCTTGACTTGAGGTTAGATTTTTTTTATATTTTGTTTTGTGTTATT
TTTTTCTTTAACATCCCTAAAATTTTCCTTACATGTTTTACTAGCCAGATTTTTCCTCCTCTCCTGACTA
CTCCCAGTCATAGCTGTCCCTCTTCTCTTATGGAGATCCCTCGACCTGCACCGTCGACCAGCTGGTCGAC
GGTGCACCGTCGACCAGCTTGGCGTAATCATGGTCATAGCTGTTTCCTGTGTGAAATTGTTATCCGCTCA
CAATTCCACACAACATACGAGCCGGAAGCATAAAGTGTAAAGCCTGGGGTGCCTAATGAGTGAGCTAACT
CACATTAATTGCGTTGCGCTCACTGCCCGCTTTCCAGTCGGGAAACCTGTCGTGCCAGCGGATCCGCATC
TCAATTAGTCAGCAACCATAGTCCCGCCCCTAACTCCGCCCATCCCGCCCCTAACTCCGCCCAGTTCCGC
CCATTCTCCGCCCCATGGCTGACTAATTTTTTTTATTTATGCAGAGGCCGAGGCCGCCTCGGCCTCTGAG
CTATTCCAGAAGTAGTGAGGAGGCTTTTTTGGAGGCCTAGGCTTTTGCAAAAAGCTAACTTGTTTATTGC
AGCTTATAATGGTTACAAATAAAGCAATAGCATCACAAATTTCACAAATAAAGCATTTTTTTCACTGCAT
TCTAGTTGTGGTTTGTCCAAACTCATCAATGTATCTTATCATGTCTGGATCCGCTGCATTAATGAATCGG
CCAACGCGCGGGGAGAGGCGGTTTGCGTATTGGGCGCTCTTCCGCTTCCTCGCTCACTGACTCGCTGCGC
TCGGTCGTTCGGCTGCGGCGAGCGGTATCAGCTCACTCAAAGGCGGTAATACGGTTATCCACAGAATCAG
GGGATAACGCAGGAAAGAACATGTGAGCAAAAGGCCAGCAAAAGGCCAGGAACCGTAAAAAGGCCGCGTT
GCTGGCGTTTTTCCATAGGCTCCGCCCCCCTGACGAGCATCACAAAAATCGACGCTCAAGTCAGAGGTGG
CGAAACCCGACAGGACTATAAAGATACCAGGCGTTTCCCCCTGGAAGCTCCCTCGTGCGCTCTCCTGTTC
CGACCCTGCCGCTTACCGGATACCTGTCCGCCTTTCTCCCTTCGGGAAGCGTGGCGCTTTCTCATAGCTC
ACGCTGTAGGTATCTCAGTTCGGTGTAGGTCGTTCGCTCCAAGCTGGGCTGTGTGCACGAACCCCCCGTT
CAGCCCGACCGCTGCGCCTTATCCGGTAACTATCGTCTTGAGTCCAACCCGGTAAGACACGACTTATCGC
CACTGGCAGCAGCCACTGGTAACAGGATTAGCAGAGCGAGGTATGTAGGCGGTGCTACAGAGTTCTTGAA
GTGGTGGCCTAACTACGGCTACACTAGAAGAACAGTATTTGGTATCTGCGCTCTGCTGAAGCCAGTTACC
TTCGGAAAAAGAGTTGGTAGCTCTTGATCCGGCAAACAAACCACCGCTGGTAGCGGTGGTTTTTTTGTTT
GCAAGCAGCAGATTACGCGCAGAAAAAAAGGATCTCAAGAAGATCCTTTGATCTTTTCTACGGGGTCTGA
CGCTCAGTGGAACGAAAACTCACGTTAAGGGATTTTGGTCATGAGATTATCAAAAAGGATCTTCACCTAG
ATCCTTTTAAATTAAAAATGAAGTTTTAAATCAATCTAAAGTATATATGAGTAAACTTGGTCTGACAGTT
ACCAATGCTTAATCAGTGAGGCACCTATCTCAGCGATCTGTCTATTTCGTTCATCCATAGTTGCCTGACT
CCCCGTCGTGTAGATAACTACGATACGGGAGGGCTTACCATCTGGCCCCAGTGCTGCAATGATACCGCGA
GACCCACGCTCACCGGCTCCAGATTTATCAGCAATAAACCAGCCAGCCGGAAGGGCCGAGCGCAGAAGTG
GTCCTGCAACTTTATCCGCCTCCATCCAGTCTATTAATTGTTGCCGGGAAGCTAGAGTAAGTAGTTCGCC
AGTTAATAGTTTGCGCAACGTTGTTGCCATTGCTACAGGCATCGTGGTGTCACGCTCGTCGTTTGGTATG
GCTTCATTCAGCTCCGGTTCCCAACGATCAAGGCGAGTTACATGATCCCCCATGTTGTGCAAAAAAGCGG
TTAGCTCCTTCGGTCCTCCGATCGTTGTCAGAAGTAAGTTGGCCGCAGTGTTATCACTCATGGTTATGGC
AGCACTGCATAATTCTCTTACTGTCATGCCATCCGTAAGATGCTTTTCTGTGACTGGTGAGTACTCAACC
AAGTCATTCTGAGAATAGTGTATGCGGCGACCGAGTTGCTCTTGCCCGGCGTCAATACGGGATAATACCG
CGCCACATAGCAGAACTTTAAAAGTGCTCATCATTGGAAAACGTTCTTCGGGGCGAAAACTCTCAAGGAT
CTTACCGCTGTTGAGATCCAGTTCGATGTAACCCACTCGTGCACCCAACTGATCTTCAGCATCTTTTACT
TTCACCAGCGTTTCTGGGTGAGCAAAAACAGGAAGGCAAAATGCCGCAAAAAAGGGAATAAGGGCGACAC
GGAAATGTTGAATACTCATACTCTTCCTTTTTCAATATTATTGAAGCATTTATCAGGGTTATTGTCTCAT
GAGCGGATACATATTTGAATGTATTTAGAAAAATAAACAAATAGGGGTTCCGCGCACATTTCCCCGAAAA
GTGCCACCTG
